Addgene plasmid #58044: mTagRFP-T2-Tubulin-6
Purpose: Localization: Microtubules, Excitation: 555, Emission: 584
Depositing lab: Michael Davidson. Depositing organization: Florida State University, Tallahassee.
Backbone
  Vector backbone: mTagRFP
  Backbone size w/o insert (bp): 4750
  Vector type: Mammalian Expression
  Selectable markers: Neomycin (select with G418)
Growth in bacteria
  Bacterial resistance: Kanamycin, 50 μg/mL
  Growth temperature: 37°C
  Growth strain: DH5alpha
  Copy number: High Copy
Gene/Insert
  Gene/Insert name: Tubulin (alt name: NM_006082.2)
  Species: H. sapiens (human)
  Entrez Gene: TUBA1B (a.k.a. K-ALPHA-1)
  Promoter: CMV
  Tag / fusion protein: mTagRFP (N terminal on insert)
  Cloning method: Unknown
  Sequencing primers: 5′ CMV-F; 3′ SV40pA-R
Terms and licenses: Academic/Nonprofit Terms; Industry Terms
Depositor comments: . Excitation = 555; Emission = 584
How to cite: mTagRFP-T2-Tubulin-6 was a gift from Michael Davidson (Addgene plasmid # 58044 ; http://n2t.net/addgene:58044 ; RRID:Addgene_58044)
