[The description below was written by a language model from this plasmid's Addgene catalogue record and pLannotate feature annotations shown in this document.]
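Description:
mTagRFP-T2-Tubulin-6 is a mammalian expression plasmid that produces a red fluorescent fusion of human alpha-tubulin (TUBA1B) for labelling microtubules in cells. It is built on an mTagRFP backbone with the layout of a C1-type fluorescent protein vector. The sequenced record is 5,988 nt. In bacteria it replicates from a high-copy ColE1/pUC-type origin and is selected with kanamycin. An f1 origin is also present. A single NeoR/KanR (Tn5 aminoglycoside phosphotransferase) gene provides both selections. It sits downstream of a bacterial bla-type promoter and the SV40 early promoter and ends in the HSV TK polyadenylation signal, so it confers kanamycin resistance in E. coli and G418 resistance in transfected mammalian cells.

The expression cassette is driven by the human CMV immediate early enhancer and promoter. The first coding region is a TagRFP-T-type red fluorescent protein derived from Entacmaea quadricolor. A short remnant of the multiple cloning site follows it and acts as a linker into the alpha-tubulin coding sequence, which places the fluorophore at the N terminus of tubulin. An SV40 poly(A) signal terminates the transcript. The automated annotation matched the tubulin reading frame to the bovine TBA1B protein, whereas the catalogue lists the insert as human. This probably reflects the strong conservation of alpha-tubulin rather than a true discrepancy. The small annotated fragments (RSF ori, large T antigen, ble, bGH poly(A)) appear to be partial matches to backbone sequence rather than functional elements.

The recorded excitation and emission maxima are 555 and 584 nm. The stated purpose is microtubule localization, which makes the plasmid suited to fluorescence imaging of the microtubule cytoskeleton after transient transfection or G418 selection of stable lines.
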