Features (pLannotate 1.2.2; 16 found; start..end, strand, type, name):
      1..47      +  rep_origin     RSF ori (fragment): Plasmids containing the RSF 1030 origin of replication can be propagated in E. coli cells that contain additional plasmids with compatible origins.
    115..418     +  enhancer       CMV enhancer: human cytomegalovirus immediate early enhancer
    419..622     +  promoter       CMV promoter: human cytomegalovirus (CMV) immediate early promoter
    667..1398    +  CDS            TagRFP-T: TagRFP-T is a basic (constitutively fluorescent) red fluorescent protein published in 2008, derived from Entacmaea quadricolor. It has low acid sensitivity.
   1399..1417    +  misc_feature   MCS (fragment): multiple cloning site
   1420..2769    +  CDS            TBA1B_BOVIN: Experimental evidence at protein level: Swiss-Prot protein existence level 1. Tubulin is the major constituent of microtubules. It binds two moles of GTP, one at an exchangeable site on the beta chain and one at a non-exchangeable site on the alpha chain. From Bos taurus (Bovine).
   2795..2879    +  CDS            large T antigen (fragment): large T antigen from SV40 (simian virus 40)
   2902..3023    +  polyA_signal   SV40 poly(A) signal: SV40 polyadenylation signal
   3057..3485    -  rep_origin     f1 ori (sequence partly withheld): f1 bacteriophage origin of replication; arrow indicates direction of (+) strand synthesis
   3512..3616    +  promoter       AmpR promoter: bla
   3685..3895    +  promoter       SV40 promoter: SV40 early promoter
   3938..4732    +  CDS            NeoR/KanR: aminoglycoside phosphotransferase from Tn5; aph(3')-II (or nptII); confers resistance to neomycin, kanamycin, and G418 (Geneticin®)
   4753..4905    +  CDS            ble (fragment): BLE_KLEPN - Experimental evidence at protein level: Swiss-Prot protein existence level 1. Binding protein with a strong affinity to the bleomycin family of antibiotics. Binds to CL990; an antimitotic-antibiotic compound. From Klebsiella pneumoniae.
   4964..5011    +  polyA_signal   HSV TK poly(A) signal: herpes simplex virus thymidine kinase polyadenylation signal (Cole and Stacy, 1985)
   5102..5118    -  polyA_signal   bGH poly(A) signal (fragment): bovine growth hormone polyadenylation signal
   5340..5928    +  rep_origin     ori: high-copy-number ColE1/pMB1/pBR322/pUC origin of replication
>Addgene plasmid #58044 | mTagRFP-T2-Tubulin-6 | addgene full sequence | sequence record 218690 | Addgene NGS Result
TTCTTTCCTGCGTTATCCCCTGATTCTGTGGATAACCGTATTACCGCCATGCATTAGTTATTAATAGTAA
TCAATTACGGGGTCATTAGTTCATAGCCCATATATGGAGTTCCGCGTTACATAACTTACGGTAAATGGCC
CGCCTGGCTGACCGCCCAACGACCCCCGCCCATTGACGTCAATAATGACGTATGTTCCCATAGTAACGCC
AATAGGGACTTTCCATTGACGTCAATGGGTGGAGTATTTACGGTAAACTGCCCACTTGGCAGTACATCAA
GTGTATCATATGCCAAGTACGCCCCCTATTGACGTCAATGACGGTAAATGGCCCGCCTGGCATTATGCCC
AGTACATGACCTTATGGGACTTTCCTACTTGGCAGTACATCTACGTATTAGTCATCGCTATTACCATGGT
GATGCGGTTTTGGCAGTACATCAATGGGCGTGGATAGCGGTTTGACTCACGGGGATTTCCAAGTCTCCAC
CCCATTGACGTCAATGGGAGTTTGTTTTGGCACCAAAATCAACGGGACTTTCCAAAATGTCGTAACAACT
CCGCCCCATTGACGCAAATGGGCGGTAGGCGTGTACGGTGGGAGGTCTATATAAGCAGAGCTGGTTTAGT
GAACCGTCAGATCCGCTAGCGCTACCGGTCGCCACCATGGTGTCTAAGGGCGAAGAGCTGATTAAGGAGA
ACATGCACATGAAGCTGTACATGGAGGGCACCGTGAACAACCACCACTTCAAGTGCACATCCGAGGGCGA
AGGCAAGCCCTACGAGGGCACCCAGACCATGAGAATCAAGGTGGTCGAGGGCGGCCCTCTCCCCTTCGCC
TTCGACATCCTGGCTACCAGCTTCATGTACGGCAGCAGAACCTTCATCAACCACACCCAGGGCATCCCCG
ATTTCTTTAAGCAGTCCTTCCCTGAGGGCTTCACATGGGAGAGAGTCACCACATACGAAGACGGGGGCGT
GCTGACCGCTACCCAGGACACCAGCCTCCAGGACGGCTGCCTCATCTACAACGTCAAGATCAGAGGGGTG
AACTTCCCATCCAACGGCCCTGTGATGCAGAAGAAAACACTCGGCTGGGAGGCCAACACCGAGACCCTGT
ACCCCGCTGACGGCGGCCTGGAAGGCAGAACCGACATGGCCCTGAAGCTCGTGGGCGGGGGCCACCTGAT
CTGCAACTTCAAGACCACATACAGATCCAAGAAACCCGCTAAGAACCTCAAGATGCCCGGCGTCTACTAT
GTGGACCACAGACTGGAAAGAATCAAGGAGGCCGACAAAGAGACCTACGTCGAGCAGCACGAGGTGGCTG
TGGCCAGATACTGCGACCTCCCTAGCAAACTGGGGCACAAACTTAATGGCATGGACGAGCTGTACAAGTC
CGGACTCAGATCTCGAGTGCGTGAGTGCATCTCCATCCACGTTGGCCAGGCTGGTGTCCAGATTGGCAAT
GCCTGCTGGGAGCTCTACTGCCTGGAACACGGCATCCAGCCCGATGGCCAGATGCCAAGTGACAAGACCA
TTGGGGGAGGAGATGACTCCTTCAACACCTTCTTCAGTGAGACGGGCGCTGGCAAGCACGTGCCCCGGGC
TGTGTTTGTAGACTTGGAACCCACAGTCATTGATGAAGTTCGCACTGGCACCTACCGCCAGCTCTTCCAC
CCTGAGCAGCTCATCACAGGCAAGGAAGATGCTGCCAATAACTATGCCCGAGGGCACTACACCATTGGCA
AGGAGATCATTGACCTTGTGTTGGACCGAATTCGCAAGCTGGCTGACCAGTGCACCGGTCTTCAGGGCTT
CTTGGTTTTCCACAGCTTTGGTGGGGGAACTGGTTCTGGGTTCACCTCCCTGCTCATGGAACGTCTCTCA
GTTGATTATGGCAAGAAGTCCAAGCTGGAGTTCTCCATTTACCCAGCACCCCAGGTTTCCACAGCTGTAG
TTGAGCCCTACAACTCCATCCTCACCACCCACACCACCCTGGAGCACTCTGATTGTGCCTTCATGGTAGA
CAATGAGGCCATCTATGACATCTGTCGTAGAAACCTCGATATCGAGCGCCCAACCTACACTAACCTTAAC
CGCCTTATTAGCCAGATTGTGTCCTCCATCACTGCTTCCCTGAGATTTGATGGAGCCCTGAATGTTGACC
TGACAGAATTCCAGACCAACCTGGTGCCCTACCCCCGCATCCACTTCCCTCTGGCCACATATGCCCCTGT
CATCTCTGCTGAGAAAGCCTACCATGAACAGCTTTCTGTAGCAGAGATCACCAATGCTTGCTTTGAGCCA
GCCAACCAGATGGTGAAATGTGACCCTCGCCATGGTAAATACATGGCTTGCTGCCTGTTGTACCGTGGTG
ACGTGGTTCCCAAAGATGTCAATGCTGCCATTGCCACCATCAAAACCAAGCGCAGCATCCAGTTTGTGGA
TTGGTGCCCCACTGGCTTCAAGGTTGGCATCAACTACCAGCCTCCCACTGTGGTGCCTGGTGGAGACCTG
GCCAAGGTACAGAGAGCTGTGTGCATGCTGAGCAACACCACAGCCATTGCTGAGGCCTGGGCTCGCCTGG
ACCACAAGTTTGACCTGATGTATGCCAAGCGTGCCTTTGTTCACTGGTACGTGGGTGAGGGGATGGAGGA
AGGCGAGTTTTCAGAGGCCCGTGAAGATATGGCTGCCCTTGAGAAGGATTATGAGGAGGTTGGTGTGGAT
TCTGTTGAAGGAGAGGGTGAGGAAGAAGGAGAGGAATACTAAGGATCCACCGGATCTAGATAACTGATCA
TAATCAGCCATACCACATTTGTAGAGGTTTTACTTGCTTTAAAAAACCTCCCACACCTCCCCCTGAACCT
GAAACATAAAATGAATGCAATTGTTGTTGTTAACTTGTTTATTGCAGCTTATAATGGTTACAAATAAAGC
AATAGCATCACAAATTTCACAAATAAAGCATTTTTTTCACTGCATTCTAGTTGTGGTTTGTCCAAACTCA
TCAATGTATCTTAAGGCGTAAATTGTAAGCGTTAATATTTTGTTAAAATTCGCGTTAAATTTTTGTTAAA
TCAGCTCATTTTTTAACCAATAGGCCGAAATCGGCAAAATCCCTTATAAATCAAAAGAATAGACCGAGAT
AGGGT
[37 nt withheld, positions 3156-3192]
AAAGAACGTGGACTCCAACGTCAAAGG
[49 nt withheld, positions 3220-3268]
T
[91 nt withheld, positions 3270-3360]
G
[124 nt withheld, positions 3362-3485]
CAGGTGGCACTTTTCGGGGAAATGTGCGCGGAACCCCTATTTGTTTATTTTTCTAAATACATTCAAATAT
GTATCCGCTCATGAGACAATAACCCTGATAAATGCTTCAATAATATTGAAAAAGGAAGAGTCCTGAGGCG
GAAAGAACCAGCTGTGGAATGTGTGTCAGTTAGGGTGTGGAAAGTCCCCAGGCTCCCCAGCAGGCAGAAG
TATGCAAAGCATGCATCTCAATTAGTCAGCAACCATAGTCCCGCCCCTAACTCCGCCCATCCCGCCCCTA
ACTCCGCCCAGTTCCGCCCATTCTCCGCCCCATGGCTGACTAATTTTTTTTATTTATGCAGAGGCCGAGG
CCGCCTCGGCCTCTGAGCTATTCCAGAAGTAGTGAGGAGGCTTTTTTGGAGGCCTAGGCTTTTGCAAAGA
TCGATCAAGAGACAGGATGAGGATCGTTTCGCATGATTGAACAAGATGGATTGCACGCAGGTTCTCCGGC
CGCTTGGGTGGAGAGGCTATTCGGCTATGACTGGGCACAACAGACAATCGGCTGCTCTGATGCCGCCGTG
TTCCGGCTGTCAGCGCAGGGGCGCCCGGTTCTTTTTGTCAAGACCGACCTGTCCGGTGCCCTGAATGAAC
TGCAAGACGAGGCAGCGCGGCTATCGTGGCTGGCCACGACGGGCGTTCCTTGCGCAGCTGTGCTCGACGT
TGTCACTGAAGCGGGAAGGGACTGGCTGCTATTGGGCGAAGTGCCGGGGCAGGATCTCCTGTCATCTCAC
CTTGCTCCTGCCGAGAAAGTATCCATCATGGCTGATGCAATGCGGCGGCTGCATACGCTTGATCCGGCTA
CCTGCCCATTCGACCACCAAGCGAAACATCGCATCGAGCGAGCACGTACTCGGATGGAAGCCGGTCTTGT
CGATCAGGATGATCTGGACGAAGAGCATCAGGGGCTCGCGCCAGCCGAACTGTTCGCCAGGCTCAAGGCG
AGCATGCCCGACGGCGAGGATCTCGTCGTGACCCATGGCGATGCCTGCTTGCCGAATATCATGGTGGAAA
ATGGCCGCTTTTCTGGATTCATCGACTGTGGCCGGCTGGGTGTGGCGGACCGCTATCAGGACATAGCGTT
GGCTACCCGTGATATTGCTGAAGAGCTTGGCGGCGAATGGGCTGACCGCTTCCTCGTGCTTTACGGTATC
GCCGCTCCCGATTCGCAGCGCATCGCCTTCTATCGCCTTCTTGACGAGTTCTTCTGAGCGGGACTCTGGG
GTTCGAAATGACCGACCAAGCGACGCCCAACCTGCCATCACGAGATTTCGATTCCACCGCCGCCTTCTAT
GAAAGGTTGGGCTTCGGAATCGTTTTCCGGGACGCCGGCTGGATGATCCTCCAGCGCGGGGATCTCATGC
TGGAGTTCTTCGCCCACCCTAGGGGGAGGCTAACTGAAACACGGAAGGAGACAATACCGGAAGGAACCCG
CGCTATGACGGCAATAAAAAGACAGAATAAAACGCACGGTGTTGGGTCGTTTGTTCATAAACGCGGGGTT
CGGTCCCAGGGCTGGCACTCTGTCGATACCCCACCGAGACCCCATTGGGGCCAATACGCCCGCGTTTCTT
CCTTTTCCCCACCCCACCCCCCAAGTTCGGGTGAAGGCCCAGGGCTCGCAGCCAACGTCGGGGCGGCAGG
CCCTGCCATAGCCTCAGGTTACTCATATATACTTTAGATTGATTTAAAACTTCATTTTTAATTTAAAAGG
ATCTAGGTGAAGATCCTTTTTGATAATCTCATGACCAAAATCCCTTAACGTGAGTTTTCGTTCCACTGAG
CGTCAGACCCCGTAGAAAAGATCAAAGGATCTTCTTGAGATCCTTTTTTTCTGCGCGTAATCTGCTGCTT
GCAAACAAAAAAACCACCGCTACCAGCGGTGGTTTGTTTGCCGGATCAAGAGCTACCAACTCTTTTTCCG
AAGGTAACTGGCTTCAGCAGAGCGCAGATACCAAATACTGTTCTTCTAGTGTAGCCGTAGTTAGGCCACC
ACTTCAAGAACTCTGTAGCACCGCCTACATACCTCGCTCTGCTAATCCTGTTACCAGTGGCTGCTGCCAG
TGGCGATAAGTCGTGTCTTACCGGGTTGGACTCAAGACGATAGTTACCGGATAAGGCGCAGCGGTCGGGC
TGAACGGGGGGTTCGTGCACACAGCCCAGCTTGGAGCGAACGACCTACACCGAACTGAGATACCTACAGC
GTGAGCTATGAGAAAGCGCCACGCTTCCCGAAGGGAGAAAGGCGGACAGGTATCCGGTAAGCGGCAGGGT
CGGAACAGGAGAGCGCACGAGGGAGCTTCCAGGGGGAAACGCCTGGTATCTTTATAGTCCTGTCGGGTTT
CGCCACCTCTGACTTGAGCGTCGATTTTTGTGATGCTCGTCAGGGGGGCGGAGCCTATGGAAAAACGCCA
GCAACGCGGCCTTTTTACGGTTCCTGGCCTTTTGCTGGCCTTTTGCTCACATG
